Addgene plasmid #55509: mTFP1-SSTR3-N-17
Purpose: Localization: Cilium, Excitation: 462, Emission: 492
Depositing lab: Michael Davidson. Depositing organization: Florida State University, Tallahassee. Publication: Hue-shifted monomeric variants of Clavularia cyan fluorescent protein: identification of the molecular determinants of color and applications in fluorescence imaging. Ai HW, Olenych SG, Wong P, Davidson MW, Campbell RE. BMC Biol. 2008 Mar 6;6:13. doi: 10.1186/1741-7007-6-13. PubMed 18325109.
Backbone
  Vector backbone: mTFP1-N1
  Backbone size w/o insert (bp): 4750
  Vector type: Mammalian Expression
  Selectable markers: Neomycin (select with G418)
Growth in bacteria
  Bacterial resistance: Kanamycin, 50 μg/mL
  Growth temperature: 37°C
  Growth strain: DH5alpha
  Copy number: High Copy
Gene/Insert
  Gene/Insert name: SSTR3 (alt name: NM_009218.3)
  Species: M. musculus (mouse)
  Mutation: A270V in SSTR3
  Promoter: CMV
  Tag / fusion protein: mTFP1 (C terminal on backbone)
  Cloning method: Unknown
  Sequencing primers: 5′ CMV-F; 3′ SV40pA-R
Terms and licenses: Academic/Nonprofit Terms; Industry Terms: Not Available to Industry
Depositor comments: . Excitation = 462; Emission = 492 ; Addgene sequencing results find 1 extra amino acid in linker region (V442ins)
How to cite: mTFP1-SSTR3-N-17 was a gift from Michael Davidson (Addgene plasmid # 55509 ; http://n2t.net/addgene:55509 ; RRID:Addgene_55509)
