[The description below was written by a language model from this plasmid's Addgene catalogue record.]
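Description:
mTFP1-SSTR3-N-17 is a mammalian expression plasmid built on the mTFP1-N1 backbone (about 4.75 kb without insert), an N1-style fusion vector in which a gene of interest is placed upstream of the fluorescent protein coding sequence. It is propagated as a high-copy plasmid in E. coli under kanamycin selection, and it carries a neomycin resistance marker that allows G418 selection of stably transfected mammalian cells. No feature table accompanies the record, so the origin of replication and other backbone elements are not itemised. The listed SV40pA reverse sequencing primer implies an SV40 polyadenylation signal downstream of the fusion.

The payload is mouse somatostatin receptor 3 (SSTR3), expressed from the CMV promoter and fused at its C terminus to mTFP1, a monomeric teal fluorescent protein derived from Clavularia cyan fluorescent protein, with excitation at 462 nm and emission at 492 nm. The "N-17" in the name likely refers to the N1-type orientation and the linker length between receptor and fluorophore, although the record does not say so explicitly. Two sequence deviations are noted: an A270V substitution in SSTR3, and one extra amino acid (V442ins) in the linker region found by repository sequencing.

SSTR3 is a G protein-coupled receptor that concentrates in the membrane of primary cilia, and the record lists the cilium as the localization of the fusion. The construct therefore serves as a cyan/teal ciliary marker for fluorescence imaging of transfected mammalian cells. It belongs to a set of localization fusions used to show how mTFP1 performs as a tag.
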