>Addgene plasmid #55509 | mTFP1-SSTR3-N-17 | depositor partial sequence | sequence record 85915 | insert sequence
ACGTCAGATCCGCTAGCGCTACCGGACTCAGATCTCGAGACCGCCATGGCCACTGTTACCTATCCTTCAT
CTGAGCCTACGACCTTGGACCCTGGGAACGCATCCTCGACCTGGCCCCTGGATACCACCCTGGGGAACAC
ATCCGCTGGCGCTAGCCTGACAGGCCTGGCTGTCAGTGGCATCTTGATCTCTCTGGTGTACCTGGTGGTG
TGCGTGGTGGGTTTGCTGGGCAACTCGCTGGTGATCTACGTGGTCCTGCGGCACACGTCCAGCCCATCAG
TGACCAGTGTCTATATCCTCAACCTGGCTCTGGCTGATGAGCTCTTCATGCTAGGGCTACCCTTCCTGGC
TGCTCAGAACGCCCTGTCCTACTGGCCCTTCGGATCTCTCATGTGCCGTCTGGTCATGGCCGTGGATGGC
ATCAACCAGTTCACCAGCATCTTCTGCCTCACCGTCATGAGTGTGGACCGCTATCTGGCTGTGGTGCACC
CCACACGCTCAGCCCGCTGGCGCACGGCACCAGTGGCTCGCACGGTCAGTGCAGCTGTCTGGGTGGCCTC
GGCTGTGGTGGTGCTGCCTGTGGTTGTGTTCTCAGGAGTGCCCCGGGGCATGAGCACGTGCCACATGCAG
TGGCCAGAGCCAGCGGCTGCCTGGCGAACAGCCTTCATCATCTACACGGCCGCACTGGGCTTCTTTGGGC
CCCTGCTGGTCATCTGCTTGTGCTACTTGCTCATTGTGGTAAAGGTGCGGTCGACCACCCGGCGGGTGCG
GGCGCCCTCGTGTCAGTGGGTACAGGCACCCGCATGCCAGCGGCGACGCCGCTCTGAGCGCAGGGTCACA
CGCATGGTGGTGGCCGTGGTGGCACTCTTCGTCCTCTGCTGGATGCCTTTCTATCTGCTCAACATCGTCA
ATGTGGTGTGCCCGCTGCCGGAGGAGCCCGCCTTCTTCGGCCTCTACTTCCTGGTGGTGGCGCTGCCCTA
CGCCAACAGCTGCGCAAACCCCATCCTCTACGGCTTCCTCTCCTACCGCTTCAAGCAGGGCTTTCGCAGG
ATCCTGCTAAGACCATCACGTCGCATTCGGAGCCAGGAGCCAGGGTCGGGACCTCCAGAGAAGACTGAAG
AGGAGGAGGATGAAGAAGAAGAAGAGAGAAGGGAAGAGGAGGAGCGGAGGATGCAGAGAGGGCAGGAGAT
GAACGGGAGGCTCAGTCAGATCGCACAGGCTGGCACTAGTGGACAACAGCCACGGCCCTGCACAGGGACT
GCTAAGGAGCAGCAGCTTCTGCCCCAGGAGGCCACAGCTGGGGACAAGGCCAGCACACTGAGCCATCTGG
GAATTCTGCAGTCGACGGTACCGCGGGCCCGGGATCCACCGGTCGCCACCATGGTGAGCAAGGGCGAGGA
GACCACAATGGGCGTAATCAAGCCCGACATGAAGATCAAGCTGAAGATGGAGGGCAACGTGAATGGCCAC
GCCTTCGTGATCGAGGGCGAGGGCGAGGGCAAGCCCTACGACGGCACCAACACCATCAACCTGGAGGTGA
AGGAGGGAGCCCCCCTGCCCTTCTCCTACGACATTCTGACCACCGCGTTCGCCTACGGCAACAGGGCCTT
CACCAAGTACCCCGACGACATCCCCAACTACTTCAAGCAGTCCTTCCCCGAGGGCTACTCTTGGGAGCGC
ACCATGACCTTCGAGGACAAGGGCATCGTGAAGGTGAAGTCCGACATCTCCATGGAGGAGGACTCCTTCA
TCTACGAGATACACCTCAAGGGCGAGAACTTCCCCCCCAACGGCCCCGTGATGCAGAAGAAGACCACCGG
CTGGGACGCCTCCACCGAGAGGATGTACGTGCGCGACGGCGTGCTGAAGGGCGACGTCAAGCACAAGCTG
CTGCTGGAGGGCGGCGGCCACCACCGCGTTGACTTCAAGACCATCTACAGGGCCAAGAAGGCGGTGAAGC
TGCCCGACTATCACTTTGTGGACCACCGCATCGAGATCCTGAACCACGACAAGGACTACAACAAGGTGAC
CGTTTACGAGAGCGCCGTGGCCCGCAACTCCACCGACGGCATGGACGAGCTGTACAAGTAAGCGGCCGCG
ACTCTAGATCATAATCAGCCATACCACATT
